Addgene plasmid #133884: TB:6xAP-1_RE:MiniP
Purpose: 6 copies of the AP-1 binding motif
Depositing lab: Koen Venken. Depositing organization: Baylor College of Medicine. Publication: Rapid and Efficient Synthetic Assembly of Multiplex Luciferase Reporter Plasmids for the Simultaneous Monitoring of Up to Six Cellular Signaling Pathways. Sarrion-Perdigones A, Gonzalez Y, Venken KJT. Curr Protoc Mol Biol. 2020 Jun;131(1):e121. doi: 10.1002/cpmb.121. PubMed 32539183.
Backbone
  Vector backbone: pUPD
  Backbone manufacturer: Diego Orzaez Lab
  Backbone size w/o insert (bp): 3057
  Total vector size (bp): 3401
  Vector type: Mammalian Expression, Luciferase, Synthetic Biology
Growth in bacteria
  Bacterial resistance: Ampicillin, 100 μg/mL
  Growth temperature: 37°C
  Growth strain: DH5alpha
  Copy number: High Copy
Gene/Insert
  Gene/Insert name: 6 copies of the AP-1 binding motif (alt name: Transcription Blocker + 6 copies of the AP-1 binding motif + miniP)
  Species: H. sapiens (human), Synthetic
  Cloning method: Restriction Enzyme; 5′ cloning site BsmBI (destroyed during cloning); 3′ cloning site BsmBI (destroyed during cloning)
  Sequencing primers: 5′ gtaaaacgacggccagt; 3′ gtcatagctgtttcctg
Terms and licenses: Academic/Nonprofit Terms; Industry Terms: Not Available to Industry
Depositor comments: Insert can be released with BsaI
How to cite: TB:6xAP-1_RE:MiniP was a gift from Koen Venken (Addgene plasmid # 133884 ; http://n2t.net/addgene:133884 ; RRID:Addgene_133884)
