[The description below was written by a language model from this plasmid's Addgene catalogue record and pLannotate feature annotations shown in this document.]
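Description:
TB:6xAP-1_RE:MiniP is a 3.4 kb part-donor plasmid built in the pUPD domestication backbone, a small E. coli cloning vector used in Golden Gate-style modular assembly. It is propagated at high copy from a ColE1/pUC-type origin and selected with ampicillin through the β-lactamase gene. The backbone also carries an f1 origin and the remnants of a lac promoter/operator and lacZα cloning region, flanked by SP6 and T7 promoters. The insert was introduced with BsmBI, whose sites were destroyed in the process, and the depositor notes that it can be released again with BsaI for transfer into higher-order assemblies.

The payload is a synthetic AP-1-responsive promoter module rather than a complete expression unit, and no luciferase or other reporter coding sequence is present in the annotated features. It begins with a transcription blocker, annotated as a synthetic polyadenylation signal followed by the RNA polymerase II pause site from the human α2 globin gene. This element terminates read-through transcription from upstream units so that it does not contaminate the signal from the downstream reporter. Next come six copies of the AP-1 binding motif; these are not annotated individually but presumably occupy the gap before the minimal TATA-box promoter (minP), which has low basal activity and depends on AP-1 binding for induction. A short match to a hornet peptide near the start of the insert is most likely a spurious annotation.

According to the associated publication, the part is meant to be combined with luciferase coding sequences and terminators to build multiplex reporter plasmids that monitor up to six signaling pathways simultaneously in mammalian cells. This module supplies the AP-1 pathway sensor.
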