Features (pLannotate 1.2.2; 16 found; start..end, strand, type, name):
      1..19      +  promoter       SP6 promoter: promoter for bacteriophage SP6 RNA polymerase
     31..93      +  CDS            VESPI_VESMG (fragment): Experimental evidence at protein level: Swiss-Prot protein existence level 1. Shows contractile activity on isolated ileum smooth muscle. From Vespa magnifica (Hornet).
    122..170     +  polyA_signal   poly(A) signal: synthetic polyadenylation signal
    184..275     +  misc_feature   pause site: RNA polymerase II transcriptional pause signal from the human α2 globin gene
    398..429     +  promoter       minP: minimal TATA-box promoter with low basal activity
    543..561     -  promoter       T7 promoter: promoter for bacteriophage T7 RNA polymerase
    564..721     +  CDS            lacZα (fragment): LacZα fragment of β-galactosidase; lacZ fragment
    725..1180    +  rep_origin     f1 ori (sequence partly withheld): f1 bacteriophage origin of replication; arrow indicates direction of (+) strand synthesis
   1181..1231    -  misc_feature   bom (fragment): basis of mobility region from pBR322
   1258..1362    +  promoter       AmpR promoter: bla
   1363..2223    +  CDS            AmpR: β-lactamase; bla; confers resistance to ampicillin, carbenicillin, and related antibiotics
   2394..2982    +  rep_origin     ori: high-copy-number ColE1/pMB1/pBR322/pUC origin of replication
   3165..3257    +  CDS            lacI (fragment): lac repressor; lacI; The lac repressor binds to the lac operator to inhibit transcription in E. coli. This inhibition can be relieved by adding lactose or isopropyl-β-D-thiogalactopyranoside (IPTG).
   3270..3291    +  protein_bind   CAP binding site: CAP binding activates transcription in the presence of cAMP. E. coli catabolite activator protein
   3306..3336    +  promoter       lac promoter: promoter for the E. coli lac operon
   3344..3360    +  protein_bind   lac operator: The lac repressor binds to the lac operator to inhibit transcription in E. coli. This inhibition can be relieved by adding lactose or isopropyl-β-D-thiogalactopyranoside (IPTG). lac repressor encoded by lacI
>Addgene plasmid #133884 | TB:6xAP-1_RE:MiniP | addgene full sequence | sequence record 272185 | Addgene NGS Result
ATTTAGGTGACACTATAGAATACTCAAGCTATGCATCCAACGCGTTGGGAGCTCTCCCATATGGTCGACC
TGCAGGCGGCCGCGAATTCACTAGTGATTGGGCGATGAGTGGTCTCGGGAGAATAAAATATCTTTATTTT
CATTACATCTGTGTGTTGGTTTTTTGTGTGAATCGATAGTACTAACATACGCTCTCCATCAAAACAAAAC
GAAACAAAACAAACTAGCAAAATAGGCTGTCCCCAGTGCAAGTGCAGGTGCCAGAACATTTCTCTCGCTG
CAGACTATGAGTCAAACAGCGTGACTCAAGTTGAGTCAGTTGACTCACTTGAGTCACTGACTCAGGCATG
CTCCCTCGAGGATATCAAATCTGGCCTCGGCGGCCAAGCTTAGACACTAGAGGGTATATAATGGAAGCTC
GACTTCCAGCTTGGCAATCCGGTACTGTTGGTAAAGCCACCAATGCGAGACCACTCATCGCCCAATCGAA
TTCCCGCGGCCGCCATGGCGGCCGGGAGCATGCGACGTCGGGCCCAATTCGCCCTATAGTGAGTCGTATT
ACAATTCACTGGCCGTCGTTTTACAACGTCGTGACTGGGAAAACCCTGGCGTTACCCAACTTAATCGCCT
TGCAGCACATCCCCCTTTCGCCAGCTGGCGTAATAGCGAAGAGGCCCGCACCGATCGCCCTTCCCAACAG
TTGCGCAGCCTGAATGGCGAATGG
[124 nt withheld, positions 725-848]
C
[91 nt withheld, positions 850-940]
AGGGTGATGGTTCACGTAGTGGGCCAGCGCCCTGATAGACGGTTTTTCGCCCTTTGACGTTGGAGTCCAC
GTTCTTT
[37 nt withheld, positions 1018-1054]
ACCCTATCTCGGTCTATTCTTTTGATTTATAAGGGATTTTGCCGATTTCGGCCTATTGGTTAAAAAATGA
GCTGATTTAACAAAAATTTAACGCGAATTTTAACAAAATATTAACGCTTACAATTTCCTGATGCGGTATT
TTCTCCTTACGCATCTGTGCGGTATTTCACACCGCATCAGGTGGCACTTTTCGGGGAAATGTGCGCGGAA
CCCCTATTTGTTTATTTTTCTAAATACATTCAAATATGTATCCGCTCATGAGACAATAACCCTGATAAAT
GCTTCAATAATATTGAAAAAGGAAGAGTATGAGTATTCAACATTTCCGTGTCGCCCTTATTCCCTTTTTT
GCGGCATTTTGCCTTCCTGTTTTTGCTCACCCAGAAACGCTGGTGAAAGTAAAAGATGCTGAAGATCAGT
TGGGTGCACGAGTGGGTTACATCGAACTGGATCTCAACAGCGGTAAGATCCTTGAGAGTTTTCGCCCCGA
AGAACGTTTTCCAATGATGAGCACTTTTAAAGTTCTGCTATGTGGCGCGGTATTATCCCGTATTGACGCC
GGGCAAGAGCAACTCGGTCGCCGCATACACTATTCTCAGAATGACTTGGTTGAGTACTCACCAGTCACAG
AAAAGCATCTTACGGATGGCATGACAGTAAGAGAATTATGCAGTGCTGCCATAACCATGAGTGATAACAC
TGCGGCCAACTTACTTCTGACAACGATCGGAGGACCGAAGGAGCTAACCGCTTTTTTGCACAACATGGGG
GATCATGTAACTCGCCTTGATCGTTGGGAACCGGAGCTGAATGAAGCCATACCAAACGACGAGCGTGACA
CCACGATGCCTGTAGCAATGGCAACAACGTTGCGCAAACTATTAACTGGCGAACTACTTACTCTAGCTTC
CCGGCAACAATTAATAGACTGGATGGAGGCGGATAAAGTTGCAGGACCACTTCTGCGCTCGGCCCTTCCG
GCTGGCTGGTTTATTGCTGATAAATCTGGAGCCGGTGAGCGTGGGTCGCGCGGTATCATTGCAGCACTGG
GGCCAGATGGTAAGCCCTCCCGTATCGTAGTTATCTACACGACGGGGAGTCAGGCAACTATGGATGAACG
AAATAGACAGATCGCTGAGATAGGTGCCTCACTGATTAAGCATTGGTAACTGTCAGACCAAGTTTACTCA
TATATACTTTAGATTGATTTAAAACTTCATTTTTAATTTAAAAGGATCTAGGTGAAGATCCTTTTTGATA
ATCTCATGACCAAAATCCCTTAACGTGAGTTTTCGTTCCACTGAGCGTCAGACCCCGTAGAAAAGATCAA
AGGATCTTCTTGAGATCCTTTTTTTCTGCGCGTAATCTGCTGCTTGCAAACAAAAAAACCACCGCTACCA
GCGGTGGTTTGTTTGCCGGATCAAGAGCTACCAACTCTTTTTCCGAAGGTAACTGGCTTCAGCAGAGCGC
AGATACCAAATACTGTTCTTCTAGTGTAGCCGTAGTTAGGCCACCACTTCAAGAACTCTGTAGCACCGCC
TACATACCTCGCTCTGCTAATCCTGTTACCAGTGGCTGCTGCCAGTGGCGATAAGTCGTGTCTTACCGGG
TTGGACTCAAGACGATAGTTACCGGATAAGGCGCAGCGGTCGGGCTGAACGGGGGGTTCGTGCACACAGC
CCAGCTTGGAGCGAACGACCTACACCGAACTGAGATACCTACAGCGTGAGCTATGAGAAAGCGCCACGCT
TCCCGAAGGGAGAAAGGCGGACAGGTATCCGGTAAGCGGCAGGGTCGGAACAGGAGAGCGCACGAGGGAG
CTTCCAGGGGGAAACGCCTGGTATCTTTATAGTCCTGTCGGGTTTCGCCACCTCTGACTTGAGCGTCGAT
TTTTGTGATGCTCGTCAGGGGGGCGGAGCCTATGGAAAAACGCCAGCAACGCGGCCTTTTTACGGTTCCT
GGCCTTTTGCTGGCCTTTTGCTCACATGTTCTTTCCTGCGTTATCCCCTGATTCTGTGGATAACCGTATT
ACCGCCTTTGAGTGAGCTGATACCGCTCGCCGCAGCCGAACGACCGAGCGCAGCGAGTCAGTGAGCGAGG
AAGCGGAAGAGCGCCCAATACGCAAACCGCCTCTCCCCGCGCGTTGGCCGATTCATTAATGCAGCTGGCA
CGACAGGTTTCCCGACTGGAAAGCGGGCAGTGAGCGCAACGCAATTAATGTGAGTTAGCTCACTCATTAG
GCACCCCAGGCTTTACACTTTATGCTTCCGGCTCGTATGTTGTGTGGAATTGTGAGCGGATAACAATTTC
ACACAGGAAACAGCTATGACCATGATTACGCCAAGCT
